Addgene plasmid #111523: pScaf-5544.3
Purpose: pScaf phagemid with insert for generating DNA origami scaffold 5544 bases in length (v3)
Depositing lab: Shawn Douglas. Depositing organization: University of California, San Francisco (UCSF). Publication: Construction of a novel phagemid to produce custom DNA origami scaffolds. Nafisi PM, Aksel T, Douglas SM. Synth Biol (Oxf). 2018 Jan;3(1). doi: 10.1093/synbio/ysy015. Epub 2018 Aug 9. PubMed 30984875.
Backbone
  Vector backbone: pScaf
  Backbone size w/o insert (bp): 3154
  Total vector size (bp): 8299
  Modifications to backbone: Sequence inserted between KpnI/BamHI restriction sites
  Vector type: Bacterial Expression
Growth in bacteria
  Bacterial resistance: Ampicillin, 100 μg/mL
  Growth temperature: 37°C
  Growth strain: DH5alpha
  Growth instructions: 37°C for plasmid growth, 30°C for phagemid ssDNA preparation (if transformed into HFR/F+/F' strain)
  Copy number: High Copy
Gene/Insert
  Gene/Insert name: pScaf-H'I
  Insert size (bp): 5163
  Cloning method: Restriction Enzyme; 5′ cloning site KpnI (not destroyed); 3′ cloning site BamHI (not destroyed)
  Sequencing primers: 5′ TAAGGGATTTTGCCGATTTC; 3′ CACAGGAAACAGCTATGACCATGATT
Terms and licenses: Academic/Nonprofit Terms; Industry Terms: Not Available to Industry
Depositor comments: Preprint available at https://www.biorxiv.org/content/early/2018/04/27/309682
How to cite: pScaf-5544.3 was a gift from Shawn Douglas (Addgene plasmid # 111523 ; http://n2t.net/addgene:111523 ; RRID:Addgene_111523)
