[The description below was written by a language model from this plasmid's Addgene catalogue record and pLannotate feature annotations shown in this document.]
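Description:
pScaf-5544.3 is an 8,299 bp E. coli phagemid built on the pScaf backbone and designed to produce a custom single-stranded DNA scaffold of 5,544 bases for DNA origami (the third version at this length). It is maintained as a double-stranded, high-copy plasmid through a ColE1/pUC-type origin and is selected with ampicillin via the β-lactamase gene and its native promoter. Residual backbone elements annotated in the sequence include a lac promoter/operator with CAP binding site, short lacI and rop fragments, and a partial bom region. Although catalogued as a bacterial expression vector, the record gives no indication that any protein product is intended.

The functional core is a full M13 origin of replication upstream of the insert and a partial f1 origin fragment downstream of it, both oriented in the direction of (+) strand synthesis. This arrangement is consistent with rolling-circle synthesis starting at the intact origin and ending at the truncated one, so that only the intervening region, rather than the whole plasmid, would be released as circular ssDNA. That would account for a scaffold shorter than the vector, although the record does not describe the mechanism explicitly. The 5,163 bp insert, named pScaf-H'I and cloned between retained KpnI and BamHI sites, is annotated as bacteriophage lambda sequence. It covers whole or partial coding regions for tail and head genes (U, V, G, T, H, E, FI, FII, Z), arranged as rearranged blocks rather than in native order. These appear to serve as sequence filler that sets scaffold length and composition. The record notes that ssDNA preparation requires an F-pilus-bearing host strain, but it does not state the source of the phage functions needed for packaging.
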