Features (pLannotate 1.2.2; 21 found; start..end, strand, type, name):
     44..424     +  rep_origin     M13 ori (sequence partly withheld): M13 bacteriophage origin of replication; arrow indicates direction of (+) strand synthesis
    444..578     +  CDS            U (fragment): TTTP_LAMBD - Experimental evidence at protein level: Swiss-Prot protein existence level 1. Plays an essential role in tail assembly by capping the rapidly polymerizing tail once it has reached its requisite length and serving as the interaction surface for the completion protein. From Escherichia phage lambda (Bacteriophage lambda).
    589..1326    +  CDS            V: TUBE_LAMBD - Experimental evidence at protein level: Swiss-Prot protein existence level 1. Forms the phage's tail tube composed of 32 hexameric disks. When it encounters the appropriate initiation complex gpM and gpL, it assembles in hexameric rings that stack on top of each others. Multimerization ceases when the correct tail length is achieved through a mechanism dependent on tail terminator protein. From Escherichia phage lambda (Bacteriophage lambda).
   1345..1764    +  CDS            G: G_LAMBD - Experimental evidence at protein level: Swiss-Prot protein existence level 1. Promotes tail assembly by creating a scaffold for the tail tube proteins. Tail assembly proteins G and GT probably wrap the linear tape measure protein to create a tail assembly scaffold. This allows the polymerization of the tail tube protein, during which G and GT are released, therefore they are absent in the mature virion. The tail assembly protein GT is produced by a rare -1 ribosomal frameshift. The ratio of translated G/GT is about 20, and this ratio is important for proper tail assembly. From Escher
   1743..2126    +  CDS            T (fragment): GT_LAMBD - Experimental evidence at protein level: Swiss-Prot protein existence level 1. Promotes tail assembly by creating a scaffold for the tail tube proteins. Tail assembly proteins G and GT probably wrap the linear tape measure protein to create a tail assembly scaffold. This allows the polymerization of the tail tube protein, during which G and GT are released, therefore they are absent in the mature virion. The tail assembly protein GT is produced by a rare -1 ribosomal frameshift. The ratio of translated G/GT is about 20, and this ratio is important for proper tail assembly. From Esche
   2176..3027    +  CDS            H (fragment): TMP_LAMBD - Experimental evidence at protein level: Swiss-Prot protein existence level 1. Serves as a ruler that controls the length of tail by stopping the tail tube polymerization and is probably released from the tail shaft during infection to facilitate DNA translocation into the host cell (PubMed:2150582). Assembles into a multimeric linear form possibly stabilized by the covering tail assembly proteins G and GT (PubMed:23911548). Its C-terminus fixes the tail tip complex (J, I, L, K), thereby forming the tail assembly initiator complex (PubMed:23911548). Tail tube proteins polymerize aro
   3033..3953    +  CDS            E (fragment): CAPSD_LAMBD - Experimental evidence at protein level: Swiss-Prot protein existence level 1. Assembles to form an icosahedral capsid with a T=7 symmetry. The icosahedral capsid is about 60 nm in diameter and composed of 415 major capsid proteins. The assembly is primed by the interaction between capsid assembly protease and portal dodecamer, and major capsid proteins assemble cooperatively to form the procapsid with the help of capsid scaffolding protein. Major capsid protein forms hexons and pentons of the icosahedron. Viral genomic DNA is packaged into the procapsid through the portal vertex
   3998..4393    +  CDS            Fi: FI_LAMBD - Experimental evidence at protein level: Swiss-Prot protein existence level 1. Stimulates the interaction of procapsid with the terminase- DNA complex, thereby increasing the overall rate of DNA packaging. Before packaging, it likely coats the surface of the procapsid through binding mediated by c-terminal domain. FI presumably dissociates from the capsid once it inflates upon DNA packaging, and is not present in the mature virion. From Escherichia phage lambda (Bacteriophage lambda).
   4411..4758    +  CDS            FII: FII_LAMBD - Experimental evidence at protein level: Swiss-Prot protein existence level 1. Plays a role in virion assembly by joining the head and the tail at the last step of morphogenesis. Six FII proteins probably bind protein W that closes the DNA-filled capsid, as well as the U tail terminator protein of the pre-assembled tail. From Escherichia phage lambda (Bacteriophage lambda).
   4773..5348    +  CDS            Z: COMPL_LAMBD - Protein inferred from homology: Swiss-Prot protein existence level 3. Stabilizes the tail structure and acts as a connector between the end of tail and the portal vertex of the capsid. From Escherichia phage lambda (Bacteriophage lambda).
   5348..5581    +  CDS            U (fragment): TTTP_LAMBD - Experimental evidence at protein level: Swiss-Prot protein existence level 1. Plays an essential role in tail assembly by capping the rapidly polymerizing tail once it has reached its requisite length and serving as the interaction surface for the completion protein. From Escherichia phage lambda (Bacteriophage lambda).
   5588..5906    +  rep_origin     f1 ori (fragment) (sequence partly withheld): f1 bacteriophage origin of replication; arrow indicates direction of (+) strand synthesis
   5957..5973    -  protein_bind   lac operator: The lac repressor binds to the lac operator to inhibit transcription in E. coli. This inhibition can be relieved by adding lactose or isopropyl-β-D-thiogalactopyranoside (IPTG). lac repressor encoded by lacI
   5981..6011    -  promoter       lac promoter: promoter for the E. coli lac operon
   6026..6047    -  protein_bind   CAP binding site: CAP binding activates transcription in the presence of cAMP. E. coli catabolite activator protein
   6060..6152    -  CDS            lacI (fragment): lac repressor; lacI; The lac repressor binds to the lac operator to inhibit transcription in E. coli. This inhibition can be relieved by adding lactose or isopropyl-β-D-thiogalactopyranoside (IPTG).
   6335..6923    -  rep_origin     ori: high-copy-number ColE1/pMB1/pBR322/pUC origin of replication
   7094..7954    -  CDS            AmpR: β-lactamase; bla; confers resistance to ampicillin, carbenicillin, and related antibiotics
   7955..8059    -  promoter       AmpR promoter: bla
   8154..8189    +  CDS            rop (fragment): Rop protein, which maintains plasmids at low copy number; rop
   8291..43      +  misc_feature   bom (fragment) (across the origin): basis of mobility region from pBR322
>Addgene plasmid #111523 | pScaf-5544.3 | depositor full sequence | sequence record 209798 | pScaf-5544.3 sequence 8299 bps
CTATGCGGCATCAGAGCAGATTGTACTGAGAGTGCACCATATG
[124 nt withheld, positions 44-167]
C
[141 nt withheld, positions 169-309]
CCTTTGACGTTGGAGTCCACGTTCTTT
[37 nt withheld, positions 337-373]
ACCCTATCTCGGGCTATTCTTTTGATTTATAAGGGATTTTGCCGATTTCGGGGTACCTTTTTTAGATCTT
CCGGTGATGAGCGATATCCCGGCACTGTCAGATTTGATCACCAGTATGGTGGCCAGCGGCTATGACTACC
GGCGCGACGATGATGCGGGCTTGTGGAGTTCAGCCGATCTGACTTATGTCATTACCTATGAAATGTGAGG
ACGCTATGCCTGTACCAAATCCTACAATGCCGGTGAAAGGTGCCGGGACCACCCTGTGGGTTTATAAGGG
GAGCGGTGACCCTTACGCGAATCCGCTTTCAGACGTTGACTGGTCGCGTCTGGCAAAAGTTAAAGACCTG
ACGCCCGGCGAACTGACCGCTGAGTCCTATGACGACAGCTATCTCGATGATGAAGATGCAGACTGGACTG
CGACCGGGCAGGGGCAGAAATCTGCCGGAGATACCAGCTTCACGCTGGCGTGGATGCCCGGAGAGCAGGG
GCAGCAGGCGCTGCTGGCGTGGTTTAATGAAGGCGATACCCGTGCCTATAAAATCCGCTTCCCGAACGGC
ACGGTCGATGTGTTCCGTGGCTGGGTCAGCAGTATCGGTAAGGCGGTGACGGCGAAGGAAGTGATCACCC
GCACGGTGAAAGTCACCAATGTGGGACGTCCGTCGATGGCAGAAGATCGCAGCACGGTAACAGCGGCAAC
CGGCATGACCGTGACGCCTGCCAGCACCTCGGTGGTGAAAGGGCAGAGCACCACGCTGACCGTGGCCTTC
CAGCCGGAGGGCGTAACCGACAAGAGCTTTCGTGCGGTGTCTGCGGATAAAACAAAAGCCACCGTGTCGG
TCAGTGGTATGACCATCACCGTGAACGGCGTTGCTGCAGGCAAGGTCAACATTCCGGTTGTATCCGGTAA
TGGTGAGTTTGCTGCGGTTGCAGAAATTACCGTCACCGCCAGTTAATCCGGAGAGTCAGCGATGTTCCTG
AAAACCGAATCATTTGAACATAACGGTGTGACCGTCACGCTTTCTGAACTGTCAGCCCTGCAGCGCATTG
AGCATCTCGCCCTGATGAAACGGCAGGCAGAACAGGCGGAGTCAGACAGCAACCGGAAGTTTACTGTGGA
AGACGCCATCAGAACCGGCGCGTTTCTGGTGGCGATGTCCCTGTGGCATAACCATCCGCAGAAGACGCAG
ATGCCGTCCATGAATGAAGCCGTTAAACAGATTGAGCAGGAAGTGCTTACCACCTGGCCCACGGAGGCAA
TTTCTCATGCTGAAAACGTGGTGTACCGGCTGTCTGGTATGTATGAGTTTGTGGTGAATAATGCCCCTGA
ACAGACAGAGGACGCCGGGCCCGCAGAGCCTGTTTCTGCGGGAAAGTGTTCGACGGTGAGCTGAGTTTTG
CCCTGAAACTGGCGCGTGAGATGGGGCGACCCGACTGGCGTGCCATGCTTGCCGGGATGTCATCCACGGA
GTATGCCGACTGGCACCGCTTTTACAGTACCCATTATTTTCATGATGTTCTGCTGGATATGCACTTTTCC
GGGCTGACGTACACCGTGCTCAGCCTGTTTTTCAGCGATCCGGATATGCATCCGCTGGATTTCAGTCTGC
TGAACCGGCGCGAGGCTGACGAAGAGCCTGAAGATGATGTGCTGATGCAGAAAGCGGCAGGGCTTGCCGG
AGGTGTCCGCTTTGGCCCGGACGGGAATGAAGTTATCCCCGCTTCCCCGGATGTGGCGGACATGACGGAG
GATGACGTAATGCTGATGACAGTATCAGAAGGGATCGCAGGAGGAGTCCGGTATGGCTGAACCGGTAGGC
GATCTGGTCGTTGATTTGAGTCTGGATGCGGCCAGATTTGACGAGCAGATGGCCAGAGTCAGGCGTCATT
TTTCTGGTACGGAAAGTGATGCGAAAAAAACAGCGGCAGTCGTTGAACAGTCGCTGAGCCGACAGGCGCT
GGCTGCACAGAAAGCGGGGATTTCCGTCGGGCAGTATAAAGCCGCCATGCGTATGCTGCCTGCACAGTTC
ACCGACGTGGCCACGCAGCTTGCAGGCGGGCAAAGTCCGTGGCTGATCCTGCTGCAACAGGGGGGGCAGG
TGAAGGACTCCTTCGGCGGGATGATCCCCATGTTCAGGGGGCTTGCCGGTGCGATCACCCTGCCGATGGT
GGGGGCCACCTCGCTGGCGGTGGCGACCGGTGCGCTGGCGTATGCCTGGTATCAGGGCAACTCAACCCTG
TCCGATTTCAACAAAACGCTGGTCCTTTCCGGCAATCAGGCGGGACTGACGGCAGATCGTATGCTGGTCC
TGTCCAGAGCCGGGCAGGCGGCAGGGCTGACGTTTAACCAGACCAGCGAGTCACTCAGCGCACTGGTTAA
GGCGGGGGTAAGCGGTGAGGCTCAGATTGCGTCCATCAGCCAGAGTGTGGCGCGTTTCTCCTCTGCATCC
GGCGTGGAGGTGGACAAGGTCGCTGAAGCCTTCGGGAAGCTGACCACAGACCCGACGTCGGGGCTGACGG
CGATGGCTCGCCAGTTCCATAACGTGTCGGCGGAGCAGATTGCGTATGTTGCTCAGTTGCAGCGTTCCGG
CGATGAAGCCGGGGCATTGCAGGCGGCGAACGAGGCCGCAACGAAAGGGTTTGATGACCAGACGGATCTA
CCACGGAGAAAGTCTATCTCTCACAAATTCCGGGACTGGTAAACATGGCGCTGTACGTTTCGCCGATTGT
TTCCGGTGAGGTTATCCGTTCCCGTGGCGGCTCCACCTCTGAATTTACGCCGGGATATGTCAAGCCGAAG
CATGAAGTGAATCCGCAGATGACCCTGCGTCGCCTGCCGGATGAAGATCCGCAGAATCTGGCGGACCCGG
CTTACCGCCGCCGTCGCATCATCATGCAGAACATGCGTGACGAAGAGCTGGCCATTGCTCAGGTCGAAGA
GATGCAGGCAGTTTCTGCCGTGCTTAAGGGCAAATACACCATGACCGGTGAAGCCTTCGATCCGGTTGAG
GTGGATATGGGCCGCAGTGAGGAGAATAACATCACGCAGTCCGGCGGCACGGAGTGGAGCAAGCGTGACA
AGTCCACGTATGACCCGACCGACGATATCGAAGCCTACGCGCTGAACGCCAGCGGTGTGGTGAATATCAT
CGTGTTCGATCCGAAAGGCTGGGCGCTGTTCCGTTCCTTCAAAGCCGTCAAGGAGAAGCTGGATACCCGT
CGTGGCTCTAATTCCGAGCTGGAGACAGCGGTGAAAGACCTGGGCAAAGCGGTGTCCTATAAGGGGATGT
ATGGCGATGTGGCCATCGTCGTGTATTCCGGACAGTACGTGGAAAACGGCGTCAAAAAGAACTTCCTGCC
GGACAACACGATGGTGCTGGGGAACACTCAGGCACGCGGTCTGCGCACCTATGGCTGCATTCAGGATGCG
GACGCACAGCGCGAAGGCATTAACGCCTCTGCCCGTTACCCGAAAAACTGGGTGACCACCGGCGATCCGG
CGCGTGAGTTCACCATGATTCAGTCAGCACCGCTGATGCTGCTGGCTGACCCTGATGAGTTCGTGTCCGT
ACAACTGGCGTAATCATGGCCCTTCGGGGCCATTGTTTCTCTGTGGAGGAGTCCATGACGAAAGATGAAC
TGATTGCCCGTCTCCGCTCGCTGGGTGAACAACTGAACCGTGATGTCAGCCTGACGGGGACGAAAGAAGA
ACTGGCGCTCCGTGTGGCAGAGCTGAAAGAGGAGCTTGATGACACGGATGAAACTGCCGGTCAGGACACC
CCTCTCAGCCGGGAAAATGTGCTGACCGGACATGAAAATGAGGTGGGATCAGCGCAGCCGGATACCGTGA
TTCTGGATACGTCTGAACTGGTCACGGTCGTGGCACTGGTGAAGCTGCATACTGATGCACTTCACGCCAC
GCGGGATGAACCTGTGGCATTTGTGCTGCCGGGAACGGCGTTTCGTGTCTCTGCCGGTGTGGCAGCCGAA
ATGACAGAGCGCGGCCTGGCCAGAATGCAATAACGGGAGGCGCTGTGGCTGATTTCGATAACCTGTTCGA
TGCTGCCATTGCCCGCGCCGATGAAACGATACGCGGGTACATGGGAACGTCAGCCACCATTACATCCGGT
GAGCAGTCAGGTGCGGTGATACGTGGTGTTTTTGATGACCCTGAAAATATCAGCTATGCCGGACAGGGCG
TGCGCGTTGAAGGCTCCAGCCCGTCCCTGTTTGTCCGGACTGATGAGGTGCGGCAGCTGCGGCGTGGAGA
CACGCTGACCATCGGTGAGGAAAATTTCTGGGTAGATCGGGTTTCGCCGGATGATGGCGGAAGTTGTCAT
CTCTGGCTTGGACGGGGCGTACCGCCTGCCGTTAACCGTCGCCGCTGAAAGGGGGATGTATGGCCATAAA
AGGTCTTGAGCAGGCCGTTGAAAACCTCAGCCGTATCAGCAAAACGGCGGTGCCTGGTGCCGCCGCAATG
GCCATTAACCGCGTTGCTTCATCCGCGATATCGCAGTCGGCGTCACAGGTTGCCCGTGAGACAAAGGTAC
GCCGGAAACTGGTAAAGGAAAGGGCCAGGCTGAAAAGGGCCACGGTCAAAAATCCGCAGGCCAGAATCAA
AGTTAACCGGGGGGATTTGCCCGTAATCAAGCTGGGTAATGCGCGGGTTGTCCTTTCGCGCCGCAGGCGT
CGTAAAAAGGGGCAGCGTTCATCCCTGAAAGGTGGCGGCAGCGTGCTTGTGGTGGGTAACCGTCGTATTC
CCGGCGCGTTTATTCAGCAACTGAAAAATGGCCGGTGGCATGTCATGCAGCGTGTGGCTGGGAAAAACCG
TTACCCCATTGATGTGGTGAAAATCCCGATGGCGGTGCCGCTGACCACGGCGTTTAAACAAAATATTGAG
CGGATACGGCGTGAACGTCTTCCGAAAGAGCTGGGCTATGCGCTGCAGCATCAACTGAGGATGGTAATAA
AGCGATGAAACATACTGAACTCCGTGCAGCCGTACTGGATGCACTGGAGAAGCATGACACCGGGGCGACG
TTTTTTGATGGTCGCCCCGCTGTTTTTGATGAGGCGGATTTTCCGGCAGTTGCCGTTTATCTCACCGGCG
CTGAATACACGGGCGAAGAGCTGGACAGCGATACCTGGCAGGCGGAGCTGCATATCGAAGTTTTCCTGCC
TGCTCAGGTGCCGGATTCAGAGCTGGATGGATCC
[124 nt withheld, positions 5588-5711]
C
[141 nt withheld, positions 5713-5853]
CCTTTGACGTTGGAGTCCACGTTCTTTAATAGTGGACTCTTGTTCCAAACTGGTTTAACACTCAGAATTC
GTAATCATGGTCATAGCTGTTTCCTGTGTGAAATTGTTATCCGCTCACAATTCCACACAACATACGAGCC
GGAAGCATAAAGTGTAAAGCCTGGGGTGCCTAATGAGTGAGCTAACTCACATTAATTGCGTTGCGCTCAC
TGCCCGCTTTCCAGTCGGGAAACCTGTCGTGCCAGCTGCATTAATGAATCGGCCAACGCGCGGGGAGAGG
CGGTTTGCGTATTGGGCGCTCTTCCGCTTCCTCGCTCACTGACTCGCTGCGCTCGGTCGTTCGGCTGCGG
CGAGCGGTATCAGCTCACTCAAAGGCGGTAATACGGTTATCCACAGAATCAGGGGATAACGCAGGAAAGA
ACATGTGAGCAAAAGGCCAGCAAAAGGCCAGGAACCGTAAAAAGGCCGCGTTGCTGGCGTTTTTCCATAG
GCTCCGCCCCCCTGACGAGCATCACAAAAATCGACGCTCAAGTCAGAGGTGGCGAAACCCGACAGGACTA
TAAAGATACCAGGCGTTTCCCCCTGGAAGCTCCCTCGTGCGCTCTCCTGTTCCGACCCTGCCGCTTACCG
GATACCTGTCCGCCTTTCTCCCTTCGGGAAGCGTGGCGCTTTCTCATAGCTCACGCTGTAGGTATCTCAG
TTCGGTGTAGGTCGTTCGCTCCAAGCTGGGCTGTGTGCACGAACCCCCCGTTCAGCCCGACCGCTGCGCC
TTATCCGGTAACTATCGTCTTGAGTCCAACCCGGTAAGACACGACTTATCGCCACTGGCAGCAGCCACTG
GTAACAGGATTAGCAGAGCGAGGTATGTAGGCGGTGCTACAGAGTTCTTGAAGTGGTGGCCTAACTACGG
CTACACTAGAAGGACAGTATTTGGTATCTGCGCTCTGCTGAAGCCAGTTACCTTCGGAAAAAGAGTTGGT
AGCTCTTGATCCGGCAAACAAACCACCGCTGGTAGCGGTGGTTTTTTTGTTTGCAAGCAGCAGATTACGC
GCAGAAAAAAAGGATCTCAAGAAGATCCTTTGATCTTTTCTACGGGGTCTGACGCTCAGTGGAACGAAAA
CTCACGTTAAGGGATTTTGGTCATGAGATTATCAAAAAGGATCTTCACCTAGATCCTTTTAAATTAAAAA
TGAAGTTTTAAATCAATCTAAAGTATATATGAGTAAACTTGGTCTGACAGTTACCAATGCTTAATCAGTG
AGGCACCTATCTCAGCGATCTGTCTATTTCGTTCATCCATAGTTGCCTGACTCCCCGTCGTGTAGATAAC
TACGATACGGGAGGGCTTACCATCTGGCCCCAGTGCTGCAATGATACCGCGAGACCCACGCTCACCGGCT
CCAGATTTATCAGCAATAAACCAGCCAGCCGGAAGGGCCGAGCGCAGAAGTGGTCCTGCAACTTTATCCG
CCTCCATCCAGTCTATTAATTGTTGCCGGGAAGCTAGAGTAAGTAGTTCGCCAGTTAATAGTTTGCGCAA
CGTTGTTGCCATTGCTACAGGCATCGTGGTGTCACGCTCGTCGTTTGGTATGGCTTCATTCAGCTCCGGT
TCCCAACGATCAAGGCGAGTTACATGATCCCCCATGTTGTGCAAAAAAGCGGTTAGCTCCTTCGGTCCTC
CGATCGTTGTCAGAAGTAAGTTGGCCGCAGTGTTATCACTCATGGTTATGGCAGCACTGCATAATTCTCT
TACTGTCATGCCATCCGTAAGATGCTTTTCTGTGACTGGTGAGTACTCAACCAAGTCATTCTGAGAATAG
TGTATGCGGCGACCGAGTTGCTCTTGCCCGGCGTCAATACGGGATAATACCGCGCCACATAGCAGAACTT
TAAAAGTGCTCATCATTGGAAAACGTTCTTCGGGGCGAAAACTCTCAAGGATCTTACCGCTGTTGAGATC
CAGTTCGATGTAACCCACTCGTGCACCCAACTGATCTTCAGCATCTTTTACTTTCACCAGCGTTTCTGGG
TGAGCAAAAACAGGAAGGCAAAATGCCGCAAAAAAGGGAATAAGGGCGACACGGAAATGTTGAATACTCA
TACTCTTCCTTTTTCAATATTATTGAAGCATTTATCAGGGTTATTGTCTCATGAGCGGATACATATTTGA
ATGTATTTAGAAAAATAAACAAATAGGGGTTCCGCGCACATTTCCCCGAAAAGTGCCACCTGACGTCTAA
GAAACCATTATTATCATGACATTAACCTATAAAAATAGGCGTATCACGAGGCCCTTTCGTCTCGCGCGTT
TCGGTGATGACGGTGAAAACCTCTGACACATGCAGCTCCCGGAGACGGTCACAGCTTGTCTGTAAGCGGA
TGCCGGGAGCAGACAAGCCCGTCAGGGCGCGTCAGCGGGTGTTGGCGGGTGTCGGGGCTGGCTTAA
