Features (pLannotate 1.2.2; 21 found; start..end, strand, type, name):
     44..424     +  rep_origin     M13 ori (sequence partly withheld): M13 bacteriophage origin of replication; arrow indicates direction of (+) strand synthesis
    444..578     +  CDS            U (fragment): TTTP_LAMBD - Experimental evidence at protein level: Swiss-Prot protein existence level 1. Plays an essential role in tail assembly by capping the rapidly polymerizing tail once it has reached its requisite length and serving as the interaction surface for the completion protein. From Escherichia phage lambda (Bacteriophage lambda).
    589..1326    +  CDS            V: TUBE_LAMBD - Experimental evidence at protein level: Swiss-Prot protein existence level 1. Forms the phage's tail tube composed of 32 hexameric disks. When it encounters the appropriate initiation complex gpM and gpL, it assembles in hexameric rings that stack on top of each others. Multimerization ceases when the correct tail length is achieved through a mechanism dependent on tail terminator protein. From Escherichia phage lambda (Bacteriophage lambda).
   1345..1764    +  CDS            G: G_LAMBD - Experimental evidence at protein level: Swiss-Prot protein existence level 1. Promotes tail assembly by creating a scaffold for the tail tube proteins. Tail assembly proteins G and GT probably wrap the linear tape measure protein to create a tail assembly scaffold. This allows the polymerization of the tail tube protein, during which G and GT are released, therefore they are absent in the mature virion. The tail assembly protein GT is produced by a rare -1 ribosomal frameshift. The ratio of translated G/GT is about 20, and this ratio is important for proper tail assembly. From Escher
   1743..2126    +  CDS            T (fragment): GT_LAMBD - Experimental evidence at protein level: Swiss-Prot protein existence level 1. Promotes tail assembly by creating a scaffold for the tail tube proteins. Tail assembly proteins G and GT probably wrap the linear tape measure protein to create a tail assembly scaffold. This allows the polymerization of the tail tube protein, during which G and GT are released, therefore they are absent in the mature virion. The tail assembly protein GT is produced by a rare -1 ribosomal frameshift. The ratio of translated G/GT is about 20, and this ratio is important for proper tail assembly. From Esche
   2176..3027    +  CDS            H (fragment): TMP_LAMBD - Experimental evidence at protein level: Swiss-Prot protein existence level 1. Serves as a ruler that controls the length of tail by stopping the tail tube polymerization and is probably released from the tail shaft during infection to facilitate DNA translocation into the host cell (PubMed:2150582). Assembles into a multimeric linear form possibly stabilized by the covering tail assembly proteins G and GT (PubMed:23911548). Its C-terminus fixes the tail tip complex (J, I, L, K), thereby forming the tail assembly initiator complex (PubMed:23911548). Tail tube proteins polymerize aro
   3033..3953    +  CDS            E (fragment): CAPSD_LAMBD - Experimental evidence at protein level: Swiss-Prot protein existence level 1. Assembles to form an icosahedral capsid with a T=7 symmetry. The icosahedral capsid is about 60 nm in diameter and composed of 415 major capsid proteins. The assembly is primed by the interaction between capsid assembly protease and portal dodecamer, and major capsid proteins assemble cooperatively to form the procapsid with the help of capsid scaffolding protein. Major capsid protein forms hexons and pentons of the icosahedron. Viral genomic DNA is packaged into the procapsid through the portal vertex
   3998..4393    +  CDS            Fi: FI_LAMBD - Experimental evidence at protein level: Swiss-Prot protein existence level 1. Stimulates the interaction of procapsid with the terminase- DNA complex, thereby increasing the overall rate of DNA packaging. Before packaging, it likely coats the surface of the procapsid through binding mediated by c-terminal domain. FI presumably dissociates from the capsid once it inflates upon DNA packaging, and is not present in the mature virion. From Escherichia phage lambda (Bacteriophage lambda).
   4411..4758    +  CDS            FII: FII_LAMBD - Experimental evidence at protein level: Swiss-Prot protein existence level 1. Plays a role in virion assembly by joining the head and the tail at the last step of morphogenesis. Six FII proteins probably bind protein W that closes the DNA-filled capsid, as well as the U tail terminator protein of the pre-assembled tail. From Escherichia phage lambda (Bacteriophage lambda).
   4773..5348    +  CDS            Z: COMPL_LAMBD - Protein inferred from homology: Swiss-Prot protein existence level 3. Stabilizes the tail structure and acts as a connector between the end of tail and the portal vertex of the capsid. From Escherichia phage lambda (Bacteriophage lambda).
   5348..5581    +  CDS            U (fragment): TTTP_LAMBD - Experimental evidence at protein level: Swiss-Prot protein existence level 1. Plays an essential role in tail assembly by capping the rapidly polymerizing tail once it has reached its requisite length and serving as the interaction surface for the completion protein. From Escherichia phage lambda (Bacteriophage lambda).
   5588..5906    +  rep_origin     f1 ori (fragment) (sequence partly withheld): f1 bacteriophage origin of replication; arrow indicates direction of (+) strand synthesis
   5957..5973    -  protein_bind   lac operator: The lac repressor binds to the lac operator to inhibit transcription in E. coli. This inhibition can be relieved by adding lactose or isopropyl-β-D-thiogalactopyranoside (IPTG). lac repressor encoded by lacI
   5981..6011    -  promoter       lac promoter: promoter for the E. coli lac operon
   6026..6047    -  protein_bind   CAP binding site: CAP binding activates transcription in the presence of cAMP. E. coli catabolite activator protein
   6060..6152    -  CDS            lacI (fragment): lac repressor; lacI; The lac repressor binds to the lac operator to inhibit transcription in E. coli. This inhibition can be relieved by adding lactose or isopropyl-β-D-thiogalactopyranoside (IPTG).
   6335..6923    -  rep_origin     ori: high-copy-number ColE1/pMB1/pBR322/pUC origin of replication
   7094..7954    -  CDS            AmpR: β-lactamase; bla; confers resistance to ampicillin, carbenicillin, and related antibiotics
   7955..8059    -  promoter       AmpR promoter: bla
   8154..8189    +  CDS            rop (fragment): Rop protein, which maintains plasmids at low copy number; rop
   8291..43      +  misc_feature   bom (fragment) (across the origin): basis of mobility region from pBR322
>Addgene plasmid #111523 | pScaf-5544.3 | addgene full sequence | sequence record 217038 | Addgene NGS Result
CTATGCGGCATCAGAGCAGATTGTACTGAGAGTGCACCATATG
[124 nt withheld, positions 44-167]
C
[141 nt withheld, positions 169-309]
CCTTTGACGTTGGAGTCCACGTTCTTT
[37 nt withheld, positions 337-373]
ACCCTATCTCGGGCTATTCTTTTGATTTATAAGGGATTTTGCCGATTTCGGGGTACCTTTTTTAGATCTT
CCGGTGATGAGCGATATCCCGGCACTGTCAGATTTGATCACCAGTATGGTGGCCAGCGGCTATGACTACC
GGCGCGACGATGATGCGGGCTTGTGGAGTTCAGCCGATCTGACTTATGTCATTACCTATGAAATGTGAGG
ACGCTATGCCTGTACCAAATCCTACAATGCCGGTGAAAGGTGCCGGGACCACCCTGTGGGTTTATAAGGG
GAGCGGTGACCCTTACGCGAATCCGCTTTCAGACGTTGACTGGTCGCGTCTGGCAAAAGTTAAAGACCTG
ACGCCCGGCGAACTGACCGCTGAGTCCTATGACGACAGCTATCTCGATGATGAAGATGCAGACTGGACTG
CGACCGGGCAGGGGCAGAAATCTGCCGGAGATACCAGCTTCACGCTGGCGTGGATGCCCGGAGAGCAGGG
GCAGCAGGCGCTGCTGGCGTGGTTTAATGAAGGCGATACCCGTGCCTATAAAATCCGCTTCCCGAACGGC
ACGGTCGATGTGTTCCGTGGCTGGGTCAGCAGTATCGGTAAGGCGGTGACGGCGAAGGAAGTGATCACCC
GCACGGTGAAAGTCACCAATGTGGGACGTCCGTCGATGGCAGAAGATCGCAGCACGGTAACAGCGGCAAC
CGGCATGACCGTGACGCCTGCCAGCACCTCGGTGGTGAAAGGGCAGAGCACCACGCTGACCGTGGCCTTC
CAGCCGGAGGGCGTAACCGACAAGAGCTTTCGTGCGGTGTCTGCGGATAAAACAAAAGCCACCGTGTCGG
TCAGTGGTATGACCATCACCGTGAACGGCGTTGCTGCAGGCAAGGTCAACATTCCGGTTGTATCCGGTAA
TGGTGAGTTTGCTGCGGTTGCAGAAATTACCGTCACCGCCAGTTAATCCGGAGAGTCAGCGATGTTCCTG
AAAACCGAATCATTTGAACATAACGGTGTGACCGTCACGCTTTCTGAACTGTCAGCCCTGCAGCGCATTG
AGCATCTCGCCCTGATGAAACGGCAGGCAGAACAGGCGGAGTCAGACAGCAACCGGAAGTTTACTGTGGA
AGACGCCATCAGAACCGGCGCGTTTCTGGTGGCGATGTCCCTGTGGCATAACCATCCGCAGAAGACGCAG
ATGCCGTCCATGAATGAAGCCGTTAAACAGATTGAGCAGGAAGTGCTTACCACCTGGCCCACGGAGGCAA
TTTCTCATGCTGAAAACGTGGTGTACCGGCTGTCTGGTATGTATGAGTTTGTGGTGAATAATGCCCCTGA
ACAGACAGAGGACGCCGGGCCCGCAGAGCCTGTTTCTGCGGGAAAGTGTTCGACGGTGAGCTGAGTTTTG
CCCTGAAACTGGCGCGTGAGATGGGGCGACCCGACTGGCGTGCCATGCTTGCCGGGATGTCATCCACGGA
GTATGCCGACTGGCACCGCTTTTACAGTACCCATTATTTTCATGATGTTCTGCTGGATATGCACTTTTCC
GGGCTGACGTACACCGTGCTCAGCCTGTTTTTCAGCGATCCGGATATGCATCCGCTGGATTTCAGTCTGC
TGAACCGGCGCGAGGCTGACGAAGAGCCTGAAGATGATGTGCTGATGCAGAAAGCGGCAGGGCTTGCCGG
AGGTGTCCGCTTTGGCCCGGACGGGAATGAAGTTATCCCCGCTTCCCCGGATGTGGCGGACATGACGGAG
GATGACGTAATGCTGATGACAGTATCAGAAGGGATCGCAGGAGGAGTCCGGTATGGCTGAACCGGTAGGC
GATCTGGTCGTTGATTTGAGTCTGGATGCGGCCAGATTTGACGAGCAGATGGCCAGAGTCAGGCGTCATT
TTTCTGGTACGGAAAGTGATGCGAAAAAAACAGCGGCAGTCGTTGAACAGTCGCTGAGCCGACAGGCGCT
GGCTGCACAGAAAGCGGGGATTTCCGTCGGGCAGTATAAAGCCGCCATGCGTATGCTGCCTGCACAGTTC
ACCGACGTGGCCACGCAGCTTGCAGGCGGGCAAAGTCCGTGGCTGATCCTGCTGCAACAGGGGGGGCAGG
TGAAGGACTCCTTCGGCGGGATGATCCCCATGTTCAGGGGGCTTGCCGGTGCGATCACCCTGCCGATGGT
GGGGGCCACCTCGCTGGCGGTGGCGACCGGTGCGCTGGCGTATGCCTGGTATCAGGGCAACTCAACCCTG
TCCGATTTCAACAAAACGCTGGTCCTTTCCGGCAATCAGGCGGGACTGACGGCAGATCGTATGCTGGTCC
TGTCCAGAGCCGGGCAGGCGGCAGGGCTGACGTTTAACCAGACCAGCGAGTCACTCAGCGCACTGGTTAA
GGCGGGGGTAAGCGGTGAGGCTCAGATTGCGTCCATCAGCCAGAGTGTGGCGCGTTTCTCCTCTGCATCC
GGCGTGGAGGTGGACAAGGTCGCTGAAGCCTTCGGGAAGCTGACCACAGACCCGACGTCGGGGCTGACGG
CGATGGCTCGCCAGTTCCATAACGTGTCGGCGGAGCAGATTGCGTATGTTGCTCAGTTGCAGCGTTCCGG
CGATGAAGCCGGGGCATTGCAGGCGGCGAACGAGGCCGCAACGAAAGGGTTTGATGACCAGACGGATCTA
CCACGGAGAAAGTCTATCTCTCACAAATTCCGGGACTGGTAAACATGGCGCTGTACGTTTCGCCGATTGT
TTCCGGTGAGGTTATCCGTTCCCGTGGCGGCTCCACCTCTGAATTTACGCCGGGATATGTCAAGCCGAAG
CATGAAGTGAATCCGCAGATGACCCTGCGTCGCCTGCCGGATGAAGATCCGCAGAATCTGGCGGACCCGG
CTTACCGCCGCCGTCGCATCATCATGCAGAACATGCGTGACGAAGAGCTGGCCATTGCTCAGGTCGAAGA
GATGCAGGCAGTTTCTGCCGTGCTTAAGGGCAAATACACCATGACCGGTGAAGCCTTCGATCCGGTTGAG
GTGGATATGGGCCGCAGTGAGGAGAATAACATCACGCAGTCCGGCGGCACGGAGTGGAGCAAGCGTGACA
AGTCCACGTATGACCCGACCGACGATATCGAAGCCTACGCGCTGAACGCCAGCGGTGTGGTGAATATCAT
CGTGTTCGATCCGAAAGGCTGGGCGCTGTTCCGTTCCTTCAAAGCCGTCAAGGAGAAGCTGGATACCCGT
CGTGGCTCTAATTCCGAGCTGGAGACAGCGGTGAAAGACCTGGGCAAAGCGGTGTCCTATAAGGGGATGT
ATGGCGATGTGGCCATCGTCGTGTATTCCGGACAGTACGTGGAAAACGGCGTCAAAAAGAACTTCCTGCC
GGACAACACGATGGTGCTGGGGAACACTCAGGCACGCGGTCTGCGCACCTATGGCTGCATTCAGGATGCG
GACGCACAGCGCGAAGGCATTAACGCCTCTGCCCGTTACCCGAAAAACTGGGTGACCACCGGCGATCCGG
CGCGTGAGTTCACCATGATTCAGTCAGCACCGCTGATGCTGCTGGCTGACCCTGATGAGTTCGTGTCCGT
ACAACTGGCGTAATCATGGCCCTTCGGGGCCATTGTTTCTCTGTGGAGGAGTCCATGACGAAAGATGAAC
TGATTGCCCGTCTCCGCTCGCTGGGTGAACAACTGAACCGTGATGTCAGCCTGACGGGGACGAAAGAAGA
ACTGGCGCTCCGTGTGGCAGAGCTGAAAGAGGAGCTTGATGACACGGATGAAACTGCCGGTCAGGACACC
CCTCTCAGCCGGGAAAATGTGCTGACCGGACATGAAAATGAGGTGGGATCAGCGCAGCCGGATACCGTGA
TTCTGGATACGTCTGAACTGGTCACGGTCGTGGCACTGGTGAAGCTGCATACTGATGCACTTCACGCCAC
GCGGGATGAACCTGTGGCATTTGTGCTGCCGGGAACGGCGTTTCGTGTCTCTGCCGGTGTGGCAGCCGAA
ATGACAGAGCGCGGCCTGGCCAGAATGCAATAACGGGAGGCGCTGTGGCTGATTTCGATAACCTGTTCGA
TGCTGCCATTGCCCGCGCCGATGAAACGATACGCGGGTACATGGGAACGTCAGCCACCATTACATCCGGT
GAGCAGTCAGGTGCGGTGATACGTGGTGTTTTTGATGACCCTGAAAATATCAGCTATGCCGGACAGGGCG
TGCGCGTTGAAGGCTCCAGCCCGTCCCTGTTTGTCCGGACTGATGAGGTGCGGCAGCTGCGGCGTGGAGA
CACGCTGACCATCGGTGAGGAAAATTTCTGGGTAGATCGGGTTTCGCCGGATGATGGCGGAAGTTGTCAT
CTCTGGCTTGGACGGGGCGTACCGCCTGCCGTTAACCGTCGCCGCTGAAAGGGGGATGTATGGCCATAAA
AGGTCTTGAGCAGGCCGTTGAAAACCTCAGCCGTATCAGCAAAACGGCGGTGCCTGGTGCCGCCGCAATG
GCCATTAACCGCGTTGCTTCATCCGCGATATCGCAGTCGGCGTCACAGGTTGCCCGTGAGACAAAGGTAC
GCCGGAAACTGGTAAAGGAAAGGGCCAGGCTGAAAAGGGCCACGGTCAAAAATCCGCAGGCCAGAATCAA
AGTTAACCGGGGGGATTTGCCCGTAATCAAGCTGGGTAATGCGCGGGTTGTCCTTTCGCGCCGCAGGCGT
CGTAAAAAGGGGCAGCGTTCATCCCTGAAAGGTGGCGGCAGCGTGCTTGTGGTGGGTAACCGTCGTATTC
CCGGCGCGTTTATTCAGCAACTGAAAAATGGCCGGTGGCATGTCATGCAGCGTGTGGCTGGGAAAAACCG
TTACCCCATTGATGTGGTGAAAATCCCGATGGCGGTGCCGCTGACCACGGCGTTTAAACAAAATATTGAG
CGGATACGGCGTGAACGTCTTCCGAAAGAGCTGGGCTATGCGCTGCAGCATCAACTGAGGATGGTAATAA
AGCGATGAAACATACTGAACTCCGTGCAGCCGTACTGGATGCACTGGAGAAGCATGACACCGGGGCGACG
TTTTTTGATGGTCGCCCCGCTGTTTTTGATGAGGCGGATTTTCCGGCAGTTGCCGTTTATCTCACCGGCG
CTGAATACACGGGCGAAGAGCTGGACAGCGATACCTGGCAGGCGGAGCTGCATATCGAAGTTTTCCTGCC
TGCTCAGGTGCCGGATTCAGAGCTGGATGGATCC
[124 nt withheld, positions 5588-5711]
C
[141 nt withheld, positions 5713-5853]
CCTTTGACGTTGGAGTCCACGTTCTTTAATAGTGGACTCTTGTTCCAAACTGGTTTAACACTCAGAATTC
GTAATCATGGTCATAGCTGTTTCCTGTGTGAAATTGTTATCCGCTCACAATTCCACACAACATACGAGCC
GGAAGCATAAAGTGTAAAGCCTGGGGTGCCTAATGAGTGAGCTAACTCACATTAATTGCGTTGCGCTCAC
TGCCCGCTTTCCAGTCGGGAAACCTGTCGTGCCAGCTGCATTAATGAATCGGCCAACGCGCGGGGAGAGG
CGGTTTGCGTATTGGGCGCTCTTCCGCTTCCTCGCTCACTGACTCGCTGCGCTCGGTCGTTCGGCTGCGG
CGAGCGGTATCAGCTCACTCAAAGGCGGTAATACGGTTATCCACAGAATCAGGGGATAACGCAGGAAAGA
ACATGTGAGCAAAAGGCCAGCAAAAGGCCAGGAACCGTAAAAAGGCCGCGTTGCTGGCGTTTTTCCATAG
GCTCCGCCCCCCTGACGAGCATCACAAAAATCGACGCTCAAGTCAGAGGTGGCGAAACCCGACAGGACTA
TAAAGATACCAGGCGTTTCCCCCTGGAAGCTCCCTCGTGCGCTCTCCTGTTCCGACCCTGCCGCTTACCG
GATACCTGTCCGCCTTTCTCCCTTCGGGAAGCGTGGCGCTTTCTCATAGCTCACGCTGTAGGTATCTCAG
TTCGGTGTAGGTCGTTCGCTCCAAGCTGGGCTGTGTGCACGAACCCCCCGTTCAGCCCGACCGCTGCGCC
TTATCCGGTAACTATCGTCTTGAGTCCAACCCGGTAAGACACGACTTATCGCCACTGGCAGCAGCCACTG
GTAACAGGATTAGCAGAGCGAGGTATGTAGGCGGTGCTACAGAGTTCTTGAAGTGGTGGCCTAACTACGG
CTACACTAGAAGAACAGTATTTGGTATCTGCGCTCTGCTGAAGCCAGTTACCTTCGGAAAAAGAGTTGGT
AGCTCTTGATCCGGCAAACAAACCACCGCTGGTAGCGGTGGTTTTTTTGTTTGCAAGCAGCAGATTACGC
GCAGAAAAAAAGGATCTCAAGAAGATCCTTTGATCTTTTCTACGGGGTCTGACGCTCAGTGGAACGAAAA
CTCACGTTAAGGGATTTTGGTCATGAGATTATCAAAAAGGATCTTCACCTAGATCCTTTTAAATTAAAAA
TGAAGTTTTAAATCAATCTAAAGTATATATGAGTAAACTTGGTCTGACAGTTACCAATGCTTAATCAGTG
AGGCACCTATCTCAGCGATCTGTCTATTTCGTTCATCCATAGTTGCCTGACTCCCCGTCGTGTAGATAAC
TACGATACGGGAGGGCTTACCATCTGGCCCCAGTGCTGCAATGATACCGCGAGACCCACGCTCACCGGCT
CCAGATTTATCAGCAATAAACCAGCCAGCCGGAAGGGCCGAGCGCAGAAGTGGTCCTGCAACTTTATCCG
CCTCCATCCAGTCTATTAATTGTTGCCGGGAAGCTAGAGTAAGTAGTTCGCCAGTTAATAGTTTGCGCAA
CGTTGTTGCCATTGCTACAGGCATCGTGGTGTCACGCTCGTCGTTTGGTATGGCTTCATTCAGCTCCGGT
TCCCAACGATCAAGGCGAGTTACATGATCCCCCATGTTGTGCAAAAAAGCGGTTAGCTCCTTCGGTCCTC
CGATCGTTGTCAGAAGTAAGTTGGCCGCAGTGTTATCACTCATGGTTATGGCAGCACTGCATAATTCTCT
TACTGTCATGCCATCCGTAAGATGCTTTTCTGTGACTGGTGAGTACTCAACCAAGTCATTCTGAGAATAG
TGTATGCGGCGACCGAGTTGCTCTTGCCCGGCGTCAATACGGGATAATACCGCGCCACATAGCAGAACTT
TAAAAGTGCTCATCATTGGAAAACGTTCTTCGGGGCGAAAACTCTCAAGGATCTTACCGCTGTTGAGATC
CAGTTCGATGTAACCCACTCGTGCACCCAACTGATCTTCAGCATCTTTTACTTTCACCAGCGTTTCTGGG
TGAGCAAAAACAGGAAGGCAAAATGCCGCAAAAAAGGGAATAAGGGCGACACGGAAATGTTGAATACTCA
TACTCTTCCTTTTTCAATATTATTGAAGCATTTATCAGGGTTATTGTCTCATGAGCGGATACATATTTGA
ATGTATTTAGAAAAATAAACAAATAGGGGTTCCGCGCACATTTCCCCGAAAAGTGCCACCTGACGTCTAA
GAAACCATTATTATCATGACATTAACCTATAAAAATAGGCGTATCACGAGGCCCTTTCGTCTCGCGCGTT
TCGGTGATGACGGTGAAAACCTCTGACACATGCAGCTCCCGGAGACGGTCACAGCTTGTCTGTAAGCGGA
TGCCGGGAGCAGACAAGCCCGTCAGGGCGCGTCAGCGGGTGTTGGCGGGTGTCGGGGCTGGCTTAA
